Addgene plasmid #42020: pmyc-GFP-TNRC6A-(925-934)-NLS-mut
Depositing lab: Kumiko Ui-Tei. Depositing organization: The University of Tokyo. Publication: Human TNRC6A is an Argonaute-navigator protein for microRNA-mediated gene silencing in the nucleus. Nishi K, Nishi A, Nagasawa T, Ui-Tei K. RNA. 2013 Jan;19(1):17-35. doi: 10.1261/rna.034769.112. Epub 2012 Nov 13. PubMed 23150874.
Backbone
  Vector backbone: pcDNA3.1
  Backbone size w/o insert (bp): 5338
  Total vector size (bp): 6142
  Vector type: Mammalian Expression
  Selectable markers: Neomycin (select with G418)
Growth in bacteria
  Bacterial resistance: Ampicillin, 100 μg/mL
  Growth temperature: 37°C
  Growth strain: DH5alpha
  Copy number: High Copy
Gene/Insert
  Gene/Insert name: TNRC6A (alt name: GW182)
  Species: H. sapiens (human)
  Mutation: contain aa925-934, R930A, R931A, R932A, R934A
  GenBank ID: AAK62026.1
  Entrez Gene: TNRC6A (a.k.a. CAGH26, FAME6, GW1, GW182, TNRC6)
  Promoter: CMV
  Tag / fusion protein: Myc (N terminal on insert); EGFP (N terminal on insert)
  Cloning method: Restriction Enzyme; 5′ cloning site NheI (not destroyed); 3′ cloning site XbaI (not destroyed)
  Sequencing primers: 5′ CGCAAATGGGCGGTAGGCGTG
Terms and licenses: Academic/Nonprofit Terms; Industry Terms: Not Available to Industry
How to cite: pmyc-GFP-TNRC6A-(925-934)-NLS-mut was a gift from Kumiko Ui-Tei (Addgene plasmid # 42020 ; http://n2t.net/addgene:42020 ; RRID:Addgene_42020)
