[The description below was written by a language model from this plasmid's Addgene catalogue record and pLannotate feature annotations shown in this document.]
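Description:
pmyc-GFP-TNRC6A-(925-934)-NLS-mut is a 6,142 bp mammalian expression plasmid built on the pcDNA3.1 backbone. It is propagated in E. coli as a high-copy plasmid through its ColE1/pUC-type origin and selected with ampicillin via the β-lactamase gene. An f1 origin is also present. For selection in mammalian cells, an SV40 early promoter drives the neomycin phosphotransferase gene, followed by an SV40 polyadenylation signal, conferring G418 resistance. The annotation software also reports short fragments (bom, HIV-1 LTR, ble, lacI, and lac promoter/operator elements). These appear to be backbone remnants or partial matches rather than functional parts of the design.

The expression cassette consists of the CMV immediate-early enhancer and promoter, a T7 promoter, the fusion open reading frame cloned between NheI and XbaI, and the bovine growth hormone polyadenylation signal. According to the catalogue entry, the encoded protein carries an N-terminal Myc tag and EGFP fused to a ten-residue peptide of human TNRC6A (GW182), amino acids 925–934. In this peptide, arginines 930, 931, 932 and 934 are replaced by alanine. The feature table annotates only EGFP. The Myc tag and the short TNRC6A segment are too small to be detected but presumably occupy the unannotated sequence flanking EGFP.

As the name indicates, the peptide corresponds to the nuclear localization signal of TNRC6A in mutated form. The construct therefore most likely serves as a fluorescent reporter to test whether these basic residues are needed for nuclear import, probably compared with a wild-type counterpart. This fits the associated study of TNRC6A's role in guiding Argonaute in nuclear microRNA-mediated silencing.
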