Features (pLannotate 1.2.2; 20 found; start..end, strand, type, name):
     28..80      -  misc_feature   bom (fragment): basis of mobility region from pBR322
    235..614     +  enhancer       CMV enhancer: human cytomegalovirus immediate early enhancer
    615..818     +  promoter       CMV promoter: human cytomegalovirus (CMV) immediate early promoter
    814..847     +  LTR            5' LTR (truncated) (fragment): truncated 5' long terminal repeat (LTR) from HIV-1
    863..881     +  promoter       T7 promoter: promoter for bacteriophage T7 RNA polymerase
    949..1665    +  CDS            EGFP: EGFP is a basic (constitutively fluorescent) green fluorescent protein published in 1996, derived from Aequorea victoria. It is reported to be a rapidly-maturing weak dimer with moderate acid sensitivity.
   1742..1966    +  polyA_signal   bGH poly(A) signal: bovine growth hormone polyadenylation signal
   1970..1991    +  promoter       SV40 promoter (fragment): SV40 enhancer and early promoter
   2012..2440    +  rep_origin     f1 ori (sequence partly withheld): f1 bacteriophage origin of replication; arrow indicates direction of (+) strand synthesis
   2454..2783    +  promoter       SV40 promoter: SV40 enhancer and early promoter
   2850..3641    +  CDS            neo: KKA2_KLEPN - Also known as kan, nptII. Experimental evidence at protein level: Swiss-Prot protein existence level 1. Resistance to kanamycin, neomycin, paromomycin, ribostamycin, butirosin and gentamicin B. From Klebsiella pneumoniae.
   3665..3823    +  CDS            ble (fragment): BLE_KLEPN - Experimental evidence at protein level: Swiss-Prot protein existence level 1. Binding protein with a strong affinity to the bleomycin family of antibiotics. Binds to CL990; an antimitotic-antibiotic compound. From Klebsiella pneumoniae.
   3818..3939    +  polyA_signal   SV40 poly(A) signal: SV40 polyadenylation signal
   4012..4028    -  protein_bind   lac operator: The lac repressor binds to the lac operator to inhibit transcription in E. coli. This inhibition can be relieved by adding lactose or isopropyl-β-D-thiogalactopyranoside (IPTG). lac repressor encoded by lacI
   4036..4066    -  promoter       lac promoter: promoter for the E. coli lac operon
   4081..4102    -  protein_bind   CAP binding site: CAP binding activates transcription in the presence of cAMP. E. coli catabolite activator protein
   4115..4207    -  CDS            lacI (fragment): lac repressor; lacI; The lac repressor binds to the lac operator to inhibit transcription in E. coli. This inhibition can be relieved by adding lactose or isopropyl-β-D-thiogalactopyranoside (IPTG).
   4390..4975    -  rep_origin     ori: high-copy-number ColE1/pMB1/pBR322/pUC origin of replication
   5146..6006    -  CDS            AmpR: β-lactamase; bla; confers resistance to ampicillin, carbenicillin, and related antibiotics
   6007..6111    -  promoter       AmpR promoter: bla
>Addgene plasmid #42020 | pmyc-GFP-TNRC6A-(925-934)-NLS-mut | depositor full sequence | sequence record 56762 | pmyc-GFP-TNRC6A-(925-934)-NLS-mut sequence 6142 bps
GACGGATCGGGAGATCTCCCGATCCCCTATGGTGCACTCTCAGTACAATCTGCTCTGATGCCGCATAGTT
AAGCCAGTATCTGCTCCCTGCTTGTGTGTTGGAGGTCGCTGAGTAGTGCGCGAGCAAAATTTAAGCTACA
ACAAGGCAAGGCTTGACCGACAATTGCATGAAGAATCTGCTTAGGGTTAGGCGTTTTGCGCTGCTTCGCG
ATGTACGGGCCAGATATACGCGTTGACATTGATTATTGACTAGTTATTAATAGTAATCAATTACGGGGTC
ATTAGTTCATAGCCCATATATGGAGTTCCGCGTTACATAACTTACGGTAAATGGCCCGCCTGGCTGACCG
CCCAACGACCCCCGCCCATTGACGTCAATAATGACGTATGTTCCCATAGTAACGCCAATAGGGACTTTCC
ATTGACGTCAATGGGTGGAGTATTTACGGTAAACTGCCCACTTGGCAGTACATCAAGTGTATCATATGCC
AAGTACGCCCCCTATTGACGTCAATGACGGTAAATGGCCCGCCTGGCATTATGCCCAGTACATGACCTTA
TGGGACTTTCCTACTTGGCAGTACATCTACGTATTAGTCATCGCTATTACCATGGTGATGCGGTTTTGGC
AGTACATCAATGGGCGTGGATAGCGGTTTGACTCACGGGGATTTCCAAGTCTCCACCCCATTGACGTCAA
TGGGAGTTTGTTTTGGCACCAAAATCAACGGGACTTTCCAAAATGTCGTAACAACTCCGCCCCATTGACG
CAAATGGGCGGTAGGCGTGTACGGTGGGAGGTCTATATAAGCAGAGCTCTCTGGCTAACTAGAGAACCCA
CTGCTTACTGGCTTATCGAAATTAATACGACTCACTATAGGGAGACCCAAGCTGGCTAGCCCACCAATGG
AACAAAAACTCATCTCAGAAGAGGATCTGTCCGGCGGCATGGTGAGCAAGGGCGAGGAGCTGTTCACCGG
GGTGGTGCCCATCCTGGTCGAGCTGGACGGCGACGTAAACGGCCACAAGTTCAGCGTGTCCGGCGAGGGC
GAGGGCGATGCCACCTACGGCAAGCTGACCCTGAAGTTCATCTGCACCACCGGCAAGCTGCCCGTGCCCT
GGCCCACCCTCGTGACCACCCTGACCTACGGCGTGCAGTGCTTCAGCCGCTACCCCGACCACATGAAGCA
GCACGACTTCTTCAAGTCCGCCATGCCCGAAGGCTACGTCCAGGAGCGCACCATCTTCTTCAAGGACGAC
GGCAACTACAAGACCCGCGCCGAGGTGAAGTTCGAGGGCGACACCCTGGTGAACCGCATCGAGCTGAAGG
GCATCGACTTCAAGGAGGACGGCAACATCCTGGGGCACAAGCTGGAGTACAACTACAACAGCCACAACGT
CTATATCATGGCCGACAAGCAGAAGAACGGCATCAAGGTGAACTTCAAGATCCGCCACAACATCGAGGAC
GGCAGCGTGCAGCTCGCCGACCACTACCAGCAGAACACCCCCATCGGCGACGGCCCCGTGCTGCTGCCCG
ACAACCACTACCTGAGCACCCAGTCCGCCCTGAGCAAAGACCCCAACGAGAAGCGCGATCACATGGTCCT
GCTGGAGTTCGTGACCGCCGCCGGGATCACTCTCGGCATGGACGAGCTGTACAAGAAGCTTCTGAGTGGC
AAAAAAGCCGCTGCCGAAGCTTGATCTAGAGGGCCCGTTTAAACCCGCTGATCAGCCTCGACTGTGCCTT
CTAGTTGCCAGCCATCTGTTGTTTGCCCCTCCCCCGTGCCTTCCTTGACCCTGGAAGGTGCCACTCCCAC
TGTCCTTTCCTAATAAAATGAGGAAATTGCATCGCATTGTCTGAGTAGGTGTCATTCTATTCTGGGGGGT
GGGGTGGGGCAGGACAGCAAGGGGGAGGATTGGGAAGACAATAGCAGGCATGCTGGGGATGCGGTGGGCT
CTATGGCTTCTGAGGCGGAAAGAACCAGCTGGGGCTCTAGGGGGTATCCCC
[124 nt withheld, positions 2012-2135]
C
[91 nt withheld, positions 2137-2227]
A
[49 nt withheld, positions 2229-2277]
CCTTTGACGTTGGAGTCCACGTTCTTT
[37 nt withheld, positions 2305-2341]
ACCCTATCTCGGTCTATTCTTTTGATTTATAAGGGATTTTGCCGATTTCGGCCTATTGGTTAAAAAATGA
GCTGATTTAACAAAAATTTAACGCGAATTAATTCTGTGGAATGTGTGTCAGTTAGGGTGTGGAAAGTCCC
CAGGCTCCCCAGCAGGCAGAAGTATGCAAAGCATGCATCTCAATTAGTCAGCAACCAGGTGTGGAAAGTC
CCCAGGCTCCCCAGCAGGCAGAAGTATGCAAAGCATGCATCTCAATTAGTCAGCAACCATAGTCCCGCCC
CTAACTCCGCCCATCCCGCCCCTAACTCCGCCCAGTTCCGCCCATTCTCCGCCCCATGGCTGACTAATTT
TTTTTATTTATGCAGAGGCCGAGGCCGCCTCTGCCTCTGAGCTATTCCAGAAGTAGTGAGGAGGCTTTTT
TGGAGGCCTAGGCTTTTGCAAAAAGCTCCCGGGAGCTTGTATATCCATTTTCGGATCTGATCAAGAGACA
GGATGAGGATCGTTTCGCATGATTGAACAAGATGGATTGCACGCAGGTTCTCCGGCCGCTTGGGTGGAGA
GGCTATTCGGCTATGACTGGGCACAACAGACAATCGGCTGCTCTGATGCCGCCGTGTTCCGGCTGTCAGC
GCAGGGGCGCCCGGTTCTTTTTGTCAAGACCGACCTGTCCGGTGCCCTGAATGAACTGCAGGACGAGGCA
GCGCGGCTATCGTGGCTGGCCACGACGGGCGTTCCTTGCGCAGCTGTGCTCGACGTTGTCACTGAAGCGG
GAAGGGACTGGCTGCTATTGGGCGAAGTGCCGGGGCAGGATCTCCTGTCATCTCACCTTGCTCCTGCCGA
GAAAGTATCCATCATGGCTGATGCAATGCGGCGGCTGCATACGCTTGATCCGGCTACCTGCCCATTCGAC
CACCAAGCGAAACATCGCATCGAGCGAGCACGTACTCGGATGGAAGCCGGTCTTGTCGATCAGGATGATC
TGGACGAAGAGCATCAGGGGCTCGCGCCAGCCGAACTGTTCGCCAGGCTCAAGGCGCGCATGCCCGACGG
CGAGGATCTCGTCGTGACCCATGGCGATGCCTGCTTGCCGAATATCATGGTGGAAAATGGCCGCTTTTCT
GGATTCATCGACTGTGGCCGGCTGGGTGTGGCGGACCGCTATCAGGACATAGCGTTGGCTACCCGTGATA
TTGCTGAAGAGCTTGGCGGCGAATGGGCTGACCGCTTCCTCGTGCTTTACGGTATCGCCGCTCCCGATTC
GCAGCGCATCGCCTTCTATCGCCTTCTTGACGAGTTCTTCTGAGCGGGACTCTGGGGTTCGAAATGACCG
ACCAAGCGACGCCCAACCTGCCATCACGAGATTTCGATTCCACCGCCGCCTTCTATGAAAGGTTGGGCTT
CGGAATCGTTTTCCGGGACGCCGGCTGGATGATCCTCCAGCGCGGGGATCTCATGCTGGAGTTCTTCGCC
CACCCCAACTTGTTTATTGCAGCTTATAATGGTTACAAATAAAGCAATAGCATCACAAATTTCACAAATA
AAGCATTTTTTTCACTGCATTCTAGTTGTGGTTTGTCCAAACTCATCAATGTATCTTATCATGTCTGTAT
ACCGTCGACCTCTAGCTAGAGCTTGGCGTAATCATGGTCATAGCTGTTTCCTGTGTGAAATTGTTATCCG
CTCACAATTCCACACAACATACGAGCCGGAAGCATAAAGTGTAAAGCCTGGGGTGCCTAATGAGTGAGCT
AACTCACATTAATTGCGTTGCGCTCACTGCCCGCTTTCCAGTCGGGAAACCTGTCGTGCCAGCTGCATTA
ATGAATCGGCCAACGCGCGGGGAGAGGCGGTTTGCGTATTGGGCGCTCTTCCGCTTCCTCGCTCACTGAC
TCGCTGCGCTCGGTCGTTCGGCTGCGGCGAGCGGTATCAGCTCACTCAAAGGCGGTAATACGGTTATCCA
CAGAATCAGGGGATAACGCAGGAAAGAACATGTGAGCAAAAGGCCAGCAAAAGGCCAGGAACCGTAAAAA
GGCCGCGTTGCTGGCGTTTTTCCATAGGCTCCGCCCCCCTGACGAGCATCACAAAAATCGACGCTCAAGT
CAGAGGTGGCGAAACCCGACAGGACTATAAAGATACCAGGCGTTTCCCCCTGGAAGCTCCCTCGTGCGCT
CTCCTGTTCCGACCCTGCCGCTTACCGGATACCTGTCCGCCTTTCTCCCTTCGGGAAGCGTGGCGCTTTC
TCATAGCTCACGCTGTAGGTATCTCAGTTCGGTGTAGGTCGTTCGCTCCAAGCTGGGCTGTGTGCACGAA
CCCCCCGTTCAGCCCGACCGCTGCGCCTTATCCGGTAACTATCGTCTTGAGTCCAACCCGGTAAGACACG
ACTTATCGCCACTGGCAGCAGCCACTGGTAACAGGATTAGCAGAGCGAGGTATGTAGGCGGTGCTACAGA
GTTCTTGAAGTGGTGGCCTAACTACGGCTACACTAGAAGAACAGTATTTGGTATCTGCGCTCTGCTGAAG
CCAGTTACCTTCGGAAAAAGAGTTGGTAGCTCTTGATCCGGCAAACAAACCACCGCTGGTAGCGGTTTTT
TTGTTTGCAAGCAGCAGATTACGCGCAGAAAAAAAGGATCTCAAGAAGATCCTTTGATCTTTTCTACGGG
GTCTGACGCTCAGTGGAACGAAAACTCACGTTAAGGGATTTTGGTCATGAGATTATCAAAAAGGATCTTC
ACCTAGATCCTTTTAAATTAAAAATGAAGTTTTAAATCAATCTAAAGTATATATGAGTAAACTTGGTCTG
ACAGTTACCAATGCTTAATCAGTGAGGCACCTATCTCAGCGATCTGTCTATTTCGTTCATCCATAGTTGC
CTGACTCCCCGTCGTGTAGATAACTACGATACGGGAGGGCTTACCATCTGGCCCCAGTGCTGCAATGATA
CCGCGAGACCCACGCTCACCGGCTCCAGATTTATCAGCAATAAACCAGCCAGCCGGAAGGGCCGAGCGCA
GAAGTGGTCCTGCAACTTTATCCGCCTCCATCCAGTCTATTAATTGTTGCCGGGAAGCTAGAGTAAGTAG
TTCGCCAGTTAATAGTTTGCGCAACGTTGTTGCCATTGCTACAGGCATCGTGGTGTCACGCTCGTCGTTT
GGTATGGCTTCATTCAGCTCCGGTTCCCAACGATCAAGGCGAGTTACATGATCCCCCATGTTGTGCAAAA
AAGCGGTTAGCTCCTTCGGTCCTCCGATCGTTGTCAGAAGTAAGTTGGCCGCAGTGTTATCACTCATGGT
TATGGCAGCACTGCATAATTCTCTTACTGTCATGCCATCCGTAAGATGCTTTTCTGTGACTGGTGAGTAC
TCAACCAAGTCATTCTGAGAATAGTGTATGCGGCGACCGAGTTGCTCTTGCCCGGCGTCAATACGGGATA
ATACCGCGCCACATAGCAGAACTTTAAAAGTGCTCATCATTGGAAAACGTTCTTCGGGGCGAAAACTCTC
AAGGATCTTACCGCTGTTGAGATCCAGTTCGATGTAACCCACTCGTGCACCCAACTGATCTTCAGCATCT
TTTACTTTCACCAGCGTTTCTGGGTGAGCAAAAACAGGAAGGCAAAATGCCGCAAAAAAGGGAATAAGGG
CGACACGGAAATGTTGAATACTCATACTCTTCCTTTTTCAATATTATTGAAGCATTTATCAGGGTTATTG
TCTCATGAGCGGATACATATTTGAATGTATTTAGAAAAATAAACAAATAGGGGTTCCGCGCACATTTCCC
CGAAAAGTGCCACCTGACGTC
