>Addgene plasmid #42020 | pmyc-GFP-TNRC6A-(925-934)-NLS-mut | addgene partial sequence | sequence record 59624 | EGFP-C 5'-CATGGTCCTGCTGGAGTTCGTG-3'
GGACGAGCTGTACAAGTCCGGCGGCAAGCTTCTGAGTGGCAAAAAAGCCGCTGCCGAAGCTTGATCTAGA
GGGCCCGTTTAAACCCGCTGATCAGCCTCGACTGTGCCTTCTAGTTGCCAGCCATCTGTTGTTTGCCCCT
CCCCCGTGCCTTCCTTGACCCTGGAAGGTGCCACTCCCACTGTCCTTTCCTAATAAAATGAGGAAATTGC
ATCGCATTGTCTGAGTAGGTGTCATTCTATTCTGGGGGGTGGGGTGGGGCAGGACAGCAAGGGGGAGGAT
TGGGAAGACAATAGCAGGCATGCTGGGGATGCGGTGGGCTCTATGGCTTCTGAGGCGGAAAGAACCAGCT
GGGGCTCTAGGGGGTATCCCC
[124 nt withheld, positions 372-495]
C
[91 nt withheld, positions 497-587]
A
[49 nt withheld, positions 589-637]
CCTTTGACGTTGGAGTCCACGTTCTTT
[37 nt withheld, positions 665-701]
ACCCTATCTCGGTCTATTCTTTTGATTTATAAGGGATTTTGCCGATTTCGGCCTATTGGTTAAAAAATGA
GCTGATTTAACAAAAATTTAACGCGAATTAATTCTGTGGAATGTGTGTCAGTTAGGGTGTGGAAAGTCCC
CAGGCTCCCCAGCAGGC
