>Addgene plasmid #42020 | pmyc-GFP-TNRC6A-(925-934)-NLS-mut | addgene partial sequence | sequence record 60004 | CMV-F 5'-CGCAAATGGGCGGTAGGCGTG-3'
AGCAGAGCTCTCTGGCTAACTAGAGAACCCACTGCTTACTGGCTTATCGAAATTAATACGACTCACTATA
GGGAGACCCAAGCTGGCTAGCCCACCATGGAACAAAAACTCATCTCAGAAGAGGATCTGTCCGGCGGCAT
GGTGAGCAAGGGCGAGGAGCTGTTCACCGGGGTGGTGCCCATCCTGGTCGAGCTGGACGGCGACGTAAAC
GGCCACAAGTTCAGCGTGTCCGGCGAGGGCGAGGGCGATGCCACCTACGGCAAGCTGACCCTGAAGTTCA
TCTGCACCACCGGCAAGCTGCCCGTGCCCTGGCCCACCCTCGTGACCACCCTGACCTACGGCGTGCAGTG
CTTCAGCCGCTACCCCGACCACATGAAGCAGCACGACTTCTTCAAGTCCGCCATGCCCGAAGGCTACGTC
CAGGAGCGCACCATCTTCTTCAAGGACGACGGCAACTACAAGACCCGCGCCGAGGTGAAGTTCGAGGGCG
ACACCCTGGTGAACCGCATCGAGCTGAAGGGCATCGACTTCAAGGAGGACGGCAACATCCTGGGGCACAA
GCTGGAGTACAACTACAACAGCCACAACGTCTATATCATGGCCGACAAGCAGAAGAACGGCATCAAGGTG
AACTTCAAGATCCGCCACAACATCGAGGACGGCAGCGTGCAGCTCGCCGACCACTACCAGCAGAACACCC
CCATCGGCGACGGCCCCGTGCTGCTGCCCGACAACCACTACCTGAGCACCCAGTCCGCCCTGAGCAAAGA
CCCCAACGAGAAGCGCGATCACATGGTCCTGCTGGAGTTCGTGACCGCCGCCGGGATCACTCTCGGCATG
GACGAGCTGTACA
